Addgene plasmid #101780: H14-MBP-SUMO-Cys-Linker-BAF_L58R
Purpose: Expresses His-MBP-tagged mutant BAF (L58R) in E.coli (SUMO-cleavable)
Depositing lab: Daniel Gerlich. Depositing organization: Institut fuer Molekulare Biotechnologie (IMBA). Publication: DNA Cross-Bridging Shapes a Single Nucleus from a Set of Mitotic Chromosomes. Samwer M, Schneider MWG, Hoefler R, Schmalhorst PS, Jude JG, Zuber J, Gerlich DW. Cell. 2017 Aug 24;170(5):956-972.e23. doi: 10.1016/j.cell.2017.07.038. PubMed 28841419.
Backbone
  Vector backbone: custom bacterial expression vector
  Backbone size w/o insert (bp): 5517
  Total vector size (bp): 5784
  Vector type: Bacterial Expression
Growth in bacteria
  Bacterial resistance: Kanamycin, 50 μg/mL
  Growth temperature: 37°C
  Growth strain: NEB Stable
  Copy number: High Copy
Gene/Insert
  Gene/Insert name: BAF (BANF1)
  Species: H. sapiens (human)
  Insert size (bp): 267
  Mutation: L58R mutation
  Entrez Gene: BANF1 (a.k.a. BAF, BCRP1, D14S1460, NGPS)
  Promoter: T5
  Tag / fusion protein: His14-MBP-SUMO (N terminal on backbone)
  Cloning method: Gibson Cloning
  Sequencing primers: 5′ GGTCGTCAGACTGTCGATGAAGCC; 3′ GTTCTGAGGTCATTACTGG
Terms and licenses: Academic/Nonprofit Terms; Industry Terms: Not Available to Industry
How to cite: H14-MBP-SUMO-Cys-Linker-BAF_L58R was a gift from Daniel Gerlich (Addgene plasmid # 101780 ; http://n2t.net/addgene:101780 ; RRID:Addgene_101780)
