[The description below was written by a language model from this plasmid's Addgene catalogue record and pLannotate feature annotations shown in this document.]
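Description:
H14-MBP-SUMO-Cys-Linker-BAF_L58R is a roughly 5.8 kb bacterial expression plasmid built on a custom backbone for producing a mutant form of human barrier-to-autointegration factor (BAF, gene BANF1) in E. coli. It replicates from a high-copy ColE1/pMB1-type origin, with a pBR322 bom site and a small rop remnant nearby, and is selected with kanamycin through an aph(3')-Ia cassette. A short leftover fragment of a chloramphenicol acetyltransferase gene also appears in the annotation but is not a functional marker.

Expression is driven by a bacteriophage T5 promoter, which is read by the host RNA polymerase and carries lac operator sequences. The plasmid supplies its own lac repressor from a lacI gene under the strengthened lacIq promoter, so transcription is held off until induced with IPTG. The open reading frame encodes an N-terminal 14-histidine tag, cytosolic maltose-binding protein lacking its signal sequence, and a SUMO module, followed, as the name indicates, by a cysteine-containing linker and the 267 bp BAF coding sequence bearing the L58R substitution. The His tag allows metal-affinity purification, MBP typically aids solubility, and the SUMO domain lets a SUMO-specific protease remove the whole tag. The record does not state the purpose of the cysteine. The feature table labels the SUMO segment by similarity to Arabidopsis SUMO1, but the catalogue entry does not specify its origin. A short His-tag-like sequence is annotated downstream of BAF; whether it is translated is not clear from the record. Lambda t0 and rrnB T1 terminators close off transcription. The construct serves to prepare recombinant mutant BAF protein for purification and in vitro work.
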