Features (pLannotate 1.2.2; 17 found; start..end, strand, type, name):
     10..54      +  promoter       T5 promoter: bacteriophage T5 promoter for E. coli RNA polymerase, with embedded lac operator
     62..78      +  protein_bind   lac operator: The lac repressor binds to the lac operator to inhibit transcription in E. coli. This inhibition can be relieved by adding lactose or isopropyl-β-D-thiogalactopyranoside (IPTG). lac repressor encoded by lacI
    192..1290    +  CDS            MBP (fragment): maltose binding protein from E. coli; malE (mutated); This version of the gene does not encode a signal sequence, so MBP will remain in the cytosol.
   1372..1635    +  CDS            SUMO1 (fragment): SUMO1_ARATH - Also known as SMT3, SUM1. Experimental evidence at protein level: Swiss-Prot protein existence level 1. Ubiquitin-like protein which can be covalently attached to target lysines as a monomer. Does not seem to be involved in protein degradation and may function as an antagonist of ubiquitin in the degradation process. Required for the massive protein sumoylation in the nucleus induced by heat shock and controlled by SIZ1. Involved in the regulation of the heat stress transcription factor HSFA2 in acquired thermotolerance. From Arabidopsis thaliana (Mouse-ear cress).
   1708..1965    +  CDS            BANF1: BAF_HUMAN - Also known as BAF, BCRG1. Experimental evidence at protein level: Swiss-Prot protein existence level 1. (Microbial infection) In case of poxvirus infection, has an antiviral activity by blocking viral DNA replication. From Homo sapiens (Human).
   1985..2002    +  CDS            7xHis (fragment): 6xHis affinity tag
   2025..2119    +  terminator     lambda t0 terminator: transcription terminator from phage lambda
   2178..2993    +  CDS            KanR: aminoglycoside phosphotransferase; aph(3')-Ia; confers resistance to kanamycin in bacteria or G418 (Geneticin®) in eukaryotes
   3003..3147    +  CDS            CmR (fragment): chloramphenicol acetyltransferase; cat; confers resistance to chloramphenicol
   3212..3298    +  terminator     rrnB T1 terminator: Escherichia coli rrnB; transcription terminator T1 from the E. coli rrnB gene
   3321..3338    -  promoter       tet promoter (fragment): E. coli promoter for tetracycline efflux protein gene
   3357..3378    -  protein_bind   CAP binding site: CAP binding activates transcription in the presence of cAMP. E. coli catabolite activator protein
   3391..4473    -  CDS            lacI: lac repressor; lacI; The lac repressor binds to the lac operator to inhibit transcription in E. coli. This inhibition can be relieved by adding lactose or isopropyl-β-D-thiogalactopyranoside (IPTG).
   4474..4551    -  promoter       lacIq promoter: lacI (mutant); In the lacIq allele, a single base change in the promoter boosts expression of the lacI gene about 10-fold.
   4600..4641    +  CDS            rop (fragment): Rop protein, which maintains plasmids at low copy number; rop
   4743..4883    +  misc_feature   bom: basis of mobility region from pBR322
   5069..5657    -  rep_origin     ori: high-copy-number ColE1/pMB1/pBR322/pUC origin of replication
>Addgene plasmid #101780 | H14-MBP-SUMO-Cys-Linker-BAF_L58R | addgene full sequence | sequence record 200154 | Addgene NGS Result
CTCGAGAAATCATAAAAAATTTATTTGCTTTGTGAGCGGATAACAATTATAATAGATTCAATTGTGAGCG
GATAACAATTTCACACAGAATTCATTAAAGAGGAGAAATTAACCATGAGCAAGCATCACCATCATTCAGG
CCATCACCATACCGGACACCACCATCATTCAGGCAGTCATCACCATACCGGGAAAACTGAAGAAGGTAAA
CTGGTAATCTGGATTAACGGCGATAAAGGCTATAACGGTCTCGCTGAAGTCGGTAAGAAATTCGAGAAAG
ATACCGGAATTAAAGTCACCGTTGAGCATCCGGATAAACTGGAAGAGAAATTCCCACAGGTTGCGGCAAC
TGGCGATGGCCCTGACATTATCTTCTGGGCACACGACCGCTTTGGTGGCTACGCTCAATCTGGCCTGTTG
GCTGAAATCACCCCGGACAAAGCGTTCCAGGACAAGCTGTATCCGTTTACCTGGGATGCCGTACGTTACA
ACGGCAAGCTGATTGCTTACCCGATCGCTGTTGAAGCGTTATCGCTGATTTATAACAAAGATCTGCTGCC
GAACCCGCCAAAAACCTGGGAAGAGATCCCGGCGCTGGATAAAGAACTGAAAGCGAAAGGTAAGAGCGCG
CTGATGTTCAACCTGCAAGAACCGTACTTCACCTGGCCGCTGATTGCTGCTGACGGGGGTTATGCGTTCA
AGTATGAAAACGGCAAGTACGACATTAAAGACGTGGGCGTGGATAACGCTGGCGCGAAAGCGGGTCTGAC
CTTCCTGGTTGACCTGATTAAAAACAAACACATGAATGCAGACACTGATTACTCCATCGCAGAAGCTGCC
TTTAATAAAGGCGAAACAGCGATGACCATCAACGGCCCGTGGGCATGGTCCAACATCGACACCAGCAAAG
TGAATTATGGTGTAACGGTACTGCCGACCTTCAAGGGTCAACCATCCAAACCGTTCGTTGGCGTGCTGAG
CGCAGGTATTAACGCCGCCAGTCCGAACAAAGAGCTGGCAAAAGAGTTCCTCGAAAACTATCTGCTGACT
GATGAAGGTCTGGAAGCGGTTAATAAAGACAAACCGCTGGGTGCCGTAGCGCTGAAGTCTTACGAGGAAG
AGTTGGCGAAAGATCCACGTATTGCCGCCACCATGGAAAACGCCCAGAAAGGTGAAATCATGCCGAACAT
CCCGCAGATGTCCGCTTTCTGGTATGCCGTGCGTACTGCGGTGATCAACGCCGCCAGCGGTCGTCAGACT
GTCGATGAAGCCCTGAAAGACGCGCAGACTAATTCGAGCTCAGGTGAAGATGAAAGTGGAGGCTCTGCTG
CGGGTGGCGAAGAAGATAAGAAACCGGCAGGTGGCGAAGGTGGCGGTGCCCATATCAACCTGAAAGTGAA
AGGTCAAGACGGCAACGAAGTCTTTTTCCGCATCAAACGTTCTACCCAGCTGAAAAAGCTGATGAACGCA
TACTGTGACCGTCAGTCTGTAGACATGACCGCAATTGCTTTCCTGTTTGATGGTCGTCGCCTGCGTGCGG
AACAGACCCCGGATGAACTGGAGATGGAAGATGGCGACGAAATCGACGCAATGCTGCACCAGACTGGTGG
CGCCGTTTGTGGAAGTGGCAGTACTGGTTCCGGCAGCTCCGGCAGCGGCGGCGGGAGTAGCGGATCATCT
ACAGGGACCACCACCGGTATGACAACCTCCCAAAAGCACCGAGACTTCGTGGCAGAGCCCATGGGGGAGA
AGCCAGTGGGGAGCCTGGCTGGGATTGGTGAAGTCCTGGGCAAGAAGCTGGAGGAAAGGGGTTTTGACAA
GGCCTATGTTGTCCTTGGCCAGTTTCTGGTGCTAAAGAAAGATGAAGACCGCTTCCGGGAATGGCTGAAA
GACACTTGTGGCGCCAACGCCAAGCAGTCCCGGGACTGCTTCGGATGCCTTCGAGAGTGGTGTGATGCCT
TCTTGTAGGGATCCAGCGGCCGCACATCACCATCACCATCACTAAGCTTAATTAGCTGAGCTTGGACTCC
TGTTGATAGATCCAGTAATGACCTCAGAACTCCATCTGGATTTGTTCAGAACGCTCGGTTGCCGCCGGGC
GTTTTTTATTGGTGAGAATCCAAGCTAGCCATGAAAATAAACTGTCTGCTTACATAAACAGTAATACAAG
GGGTGTTATGAGCCATATTCAACGGGAAACGTCTTGCTCTAGGCCGCGATTAAATTCCAACATGGATGCT
GATTTATATGGGTATAAATGGGCTCGCGATAATGTCGGGCAATCAGGTGCGACAATCTATCGATTGTATG
GGAAGCCCGATGCGCCAGAGTTGTTTCTGAAACATGGCAAAGGTAGCGTTGCCAATGATGTTACAGATGA
GATGGTCAGACTAAACTGGCTGACGGAATTTATGCCTCTTCCGACCATCAAGCATTTTATCCGTACTCCT
GATGATGCTTGGTTACTCACGACTGCGATCCCCGGCAAAACAGCATTCCAGGTATTAGAAGAATATCCTG
ATTCAGGTGAAAATATTGTTGATGCGCTGGCAGTGTTCCTGCGCCGGTTGCATTCGATTCCTGTTTGTAA
TTGTCCTTTTAACAGCGATCGCGTATTTCGTCTCGCTCAGGCGCAATCACGAATGAATAACGGTTTGGTT
GATGCGAGTGATTTTGATGACGAGCGTAATGGCTGGCCTGTTGAACAAGTCTGGAAAGAAATGCACAAAC
TTTTGCCATTCTCACCGGATTCAGTCGTCACTCATGGTGATTTCTCACTTGATAACCTTATTTTTGACGA
GGGGAAATTAATAGGTTGTATTGATGTTGGACGAGTCGGAATCGCAGACCGATACCAGGATCTTGCCATC
CTATGGAACTGCCTCGGTGAGTTTTCTCCTTCATTACAGAAACGGCTTTTTCAAAAATATGGTATTGATA
ATCCTGATATGAATAAATTGCAGTTTCATTTGATGCTCGATGAGTTTTTCTAAGAATTAATTCATGGGCA
AATATTATACGCAAGGCGACAAGGTGCTGATGCCGCTGGCGATTCAGGTTCATCATGCCGTTTGTGATGG
CTTCCATGTCGGCAGAATGCTTAATGAATTACAACAGTACTGCGATGAGTGGCAGGGCGGGGCGTAATTT
TTTTAAGGCAGTTATTGGTGCCCTTAAACGCCTGGGGTAATGACTCTCTAGCTTGAGGCATCAAATAAAA
CGAAAGGCTCAGTCGAAAGACTGGGCCTTTCGTTTTATCTGTTGTTTGTCGGTGAACGCTCTCCTGAGTA
GGACAAATCCGCCCTCTAGATTACGTGCAGTCGATGATAAGCTGTCAAACATGAGAATTGTGCCTAATGA
GTGAGCTAACTTACATTAATTGCGTTGCGCTCACTGCCCGCTTTCCAGTCGGGAAACCTGTCGTGCCAGC
TGCATTAATGAATCGGCCAACGCGCGGGGAGAGGCGGTTTGCGTATTGGGCGCCAGGGTGGTTTTTCTTT
TCACCAGTGAGACGGGCAACAGCTGATTGCCCTTCACCGCCTGGCCCTGAGAGAGTTGCAGCAAGCGGTC
CACGCTGGTTTGCCCCAGCAGGCGAAAATCCTGTTTGATGGTGGTTAACGGCGGGATATAACATGAGCTG
TCTTCGGTATCGTCGTATCCCACTACCGAGATATCCGCACCAACGCGCAGCCCGGACTCGGTAATGGCGC
GCATTGCGCCCAGCGCCATCTGATCGTTGGCAACCAGCATCGCAGTGGGAACGATGCCCTCATTCAGCAT
TTGCATGGTTTGTTGAAAACCGGACATGGCACTCCAGTCGCCTTCCCGTTCCGCTATCGGCTGAATTTGA
TTGCGAGTGAGATATTTATGCCAGCCAGCCAGACGCAGACGCGCCGAGACAGAACTTAATGGGCCCGCTA
ACAGCGCGATTTGCTGGTGACCCAATGCGACCAGATGCTCCACGCCCAGTCGCGTACCGTCTTCATGGGA
GAAAATAATACTGTTGATGGGTGTCTGGTCAGAGACATCAAGAAATAACGCCGGAACATTAGTGCAGGCA
GCTTCCACAGCAATGGCATCCTGGTCATCCAGCGGATAGTTAATGATCAGCCCACTGACGCGTTGCGCGA
GAAGATTGTGCACCGCCGCTTTACAGGCTTCGACGCCGCTTCGTTCTACCATCGACACCACCACGCTGGC
ACCCAGTTGATCGGCGCGAGATTTAATCGCCGCGACAATTTGCGACGGCGCGTGCAGGGCCAGACTGGAG
GTGGCAACGCCAATCAGCAACGACTGTTTGCCCGCCAGTTGTTGTGCCACGCGGTTGGGAATGTAATTCA
GCTCCGCCATCGCCGCTTCCACTTTTTCCCGCGTTTTCGCAGAAACGTGGCTGGCCTGGTTCACCACGCG
GGAAACGGTCTGATAAGAGACACCGGCATACTCTGCGACATCGTATAACGTTACTGGTTTCACATTCACC
ACCCTGAATTGACTCTCTTCCGGGCGCTATCATGCCATACCGCGAAAGGTTTTGCACCATTCGATGGTGT
CGGAATTTCGGGCAGCGTTGGGTCCTGGCCACGGGTGCGCATGATCTAGAGCTGCCTCGCGCGTTTCGGT
GATGACGGTGAAAACCTCTGACACATGCAGCTCCCGGAGACGGTCACAGCTTGTCTGTAAGCGGATGCCG
GGAGCAGACAAGCCCGTCAGGGCGCGTCAGCGGGTGTTGGCGGGTGTCGGGGCGCAGCCATGACCCAGTC
ACGTAGCGATAGCGGAGTGTATACTGGCTTAACTATGCGGCATCAGAGCAGATTGTACTGAGAGTGCACC
ATATGCGGTGTGAAATACCGCACAGATGCGTAAGGAGAAAATACCGCATCAGGCGCTCTTCCGCTTCCTC
GCTCACTGACTCGCTGCGCTCGGTCGTTCGGCTGCGGCGAGCGGTATCAGCTCACTCAAAGGCGGTAATA
CGGTTATCCACAGAATCAGGGGATAACGCAGGAAAGAACATGTGAGCAAAAGGCCAGCAAAAGGCCAGGA
ACCGTAAAAAGGCCGCGTTGCTGGCGTTTTTCCATAGGCTCCGCCCCCCTGACGAGCATCACAAAAATCG
ACGCTCAAGTCAGAGGTGGCGAAACCCGACAGGACTATAAAGATACCAGGCGTTTCCCCCTGGAAGCTCC
CTCGTGCGCTCTCCTGTTCCGACCCTGCCGCTTACCGGATACCTGTCCGCCTTTCTCCCTTCGGGAAGCG
TGGCGCTTTCTCATAGCTCACGCTGTAGGTATCTCAGTTCGGTGTAGGTCGTTCGCTCCAAGCTGGGCTG
TGTGCACGAACCCCCCGTTCAGCCCGACCGCTGCGCCTTATCCGGTAACTATCGTCTTGAGTCCAACCCG
GTAAGACACGACTTATCGCCACTGGCAGCAGCCACTGGTAACAGGATTAGCAGAGCGAGGTATGTAGGCG
GTGCTACAGAGTTCTTGAAGTGGTGGCCTAACTACGGCTACACTAGAAGGACAGTATTTGGTATCTGCGC
TCTGCTGAAGCCAGTTACCTTCGGAAAAAGAGTTGGTAGCTCTTGATCCGGCAAACAAACCACCGCTGGT
AGCGGTGGTTTTTTTGTTTGCAAGCAGCAGATTACGCGCAGAAAAAAAGGATCTCAAGAAGATCCTTTGA
TCTTTTCTACGGGGTCTGACGCTCAGTGGAACGAAAACTCACGTTAAGGGATTTTGGTCATGACATTAAC
CTATAAAAATAGGCGTATCACGAGGCCCTTTCGTCTTCAC
